>Addgene plasmid #201611 | LENTICRISPR-PFKM_sgRNA2 | addgene full sequence | sequence record 396468 | Addgene NGS Result
TGATGCGGTTTTGGCAGTACATCAATGGGCGTGGATAGCGGTTTGACTCACGGGGATTTCCAAGTCTCCA
CCCCATTGACGTCAATGGGAGTTTGTTTTGGCACCAAAATCAACGGGACTTTCCAAAATGTCGTAACAAC
TCCGCCCCATTGACGCAAATGGGCGGTAGGCGTGTACGGTGGGAGGTCTATATAAGCAGCGCGTTTTGCC
TGTACTGGGTCTCTCTGGTTAGACCAGATCTGAGCCTGGGAGCTCTCTGGCTAACTAGGGAACCCACTGC
TTAAGCCTCAATAAAGCTTGCCTTGAGTGCTTCAAGTAGTGTGTGCCCGTCTGTTGTGTGACTCTGGTAA
CTAGAGATCCCTCAGACCCTTTTAGTCAGTGTGGAAAATCTCTAGCAGTGGCGCCCGAACAGGGACTTGA
AAGCGAAAGGGAAACCAGAGGAGCTCTCTCGACGCAGGACTCGGCTTGCTGAAGCGCGCACGGCAAGAGG
CGAGGGGCGGCGACTGGTGAGTACGCCAAAAATTTTGACTAGCGGAGGCTAGAAGGAGAGAGATGGGTGC
GAGAGCGTCAGTATTAAGCGGGGGAGAATTAGATCGCGATGGGAAAAAATTCGGTTAAGGCCAGGGGGAA
AGAAAAAATATAAATTAAAACATATAGTATGGGCAAGCAGGGAGCTAGAACGATTCGCAGTTAATCCTGG
CCTGTTAGAAACATCAGAAGGCTGTAGACAAATACTGGGACAGCTACAACCATCCCTTCAGACAGGATCA
GAAGAACTTAGATCATTATATAATACAGTAGCAACCCTCTATTGTGTGCATCAAAGGATAGAGATAAAAG
ACACCAAGGAAGCTTTAGACAAGATAGAGGAAGAGCAAAACAAAAGTAAGACCACCGCACAGCAAGCGGC
CGCTGATCTTCAGACCTGGAGGAGGAGATATGAGGGACAATTGGAGAAGTGAATTATATAAATATAAAGT
AGTAAAAATTGAACCATTAGGAGTAGCACCCACCAAGGCAAAGAGAAGAGTGGTGCAGAGAGAAAAAAGA
GCAGTGGGAATAGGAGCTTTGTTCCTTGGGTTCTTGGGAGCAGCAGGAAGCACTATGGGCGCAGCGTCAA
TGACGCTGACGGTACAGGCCAGACAATTATTGTCTGGTATAGTGCAGCAGCAGAACAATTTGCTGAGGGC
TATTGAGGCGCAACAGCATCTGTTGCAACTCACAGTCTGGGGCATCAAGCAGCTCCAGGCAAGAATCCTG
GCTGTGGAAAGATACCTAAAGGATCAACAGCTCCTGGGGATTTGGGGTTGCTCTGGAAAACTCATTTGCA
CCACTGCTGTGCCTTGGAATGCTAGTTGGAGTAATAAATCTCTGGAACAGATTTGGAATCACACGACCTG
GATGGAGTGGGACAGAGAAATTAACAATTACACAAGCTTAATACACTCCTTAATTGAAGAATCGCAAAAC
CAGCAAGAAAAGAATGAACAAGAATTATTGGAATTAGATAAATGGGCAAGTTTGTGGAATTGGTTTAACA
TAACAAATTGGCTGTGGTATATAAAATTATTCATAATGATAGTAGGAGGCTTGGTAGGTTTAAGAATAGT
TTTTGCTGTACTTTCTATAGTGAATAGAGTTAGGCAGGGATATTCACCATTATCGTTTCAGACCCACCTC
CCAACCCCGAGGGGACCCGACAGGCCCGAAGGAATAGAAGAAGAAGGTGGAGAGAGAGACAGAGACAGAT
CCATTCGATTAGTGAACGGATCGGCACTGCGTGCGCCAATTCTGCAGACAAATGGCAGTATTCATCCACA
ATTTTAAAAGAAAAGGGGGGATTGGGGGGTACAGTGCAGGGGAAAGAATAGTAGACATAATAGCAACAGA
CATACAAACTAAAGAATTACAAAAACAAATTACAAAAATTCAAAATTTTCGGGTTTATTACAGGGACAGC
AGAGATCCAGTTTGGTTAATTAAGGTACCGAGGGCCTATTTCCCATGATTCCTTCATATTTGCATATACG
ATACAAGGCTGTTAGAGAGATAATTAGAATTAATTTGACTGTAAACACAAAGATATTAGTACAAAATACG
TGACGTAGAAAGTAATAATTTCTTGGGTAGTTTGCAGTTTTAAAATTATGTTTTAAAATGGACTATCATA
TGCTTACCGTAACTTGAAAGTATTTCGATTTCTTGGCTTTATATATCTTGTGGAAAGGACGAAACACCGA
AGGACTTTCGGGAACGAGAGTTTTAGAGCTAGAAATAGCAAGTTAAAATAAGGCTAGTCCGTTATCAACT
TGAAAAAGTGGCACCGAGTCGGTGCTTTTTTGAATTCGCTAGCTAGGTCTTGAAAGGAGTGGGAATTGGC
TCCGGTGCCCGTCAGTGGGCAGAGCGCACATCGCCCACAGTCCCCGAGAAGTTGGGGGGAGGGGTCGGCA
ATTGATCCGGTGCCTAGAGAAGGTGGCGCGGGGTAAACTGGGAAAGTGATGTCGTGTACTGGCTCCGCCT
TTTTCCCGAGGGTGGGGGAGAACCGTATATAAGTGCAGTAGTCGCCGTGAACGTTCTTTTTCGCAACGGG
TTTGCCGCCAGAACACAGGACCGGTTCTAGAGCGCTGCCACCATGGACAAGAAGTACAGCATCGGCCTGG
ACATCGGCACCAACTCTGTGGGCTGGGCCGTGATCACCGACGAGTACAAGGTGCCCAGCAAGAAATTCAA
GGTGCTGGGCAACACCGACCGGCACAGCATCAAGAAGAACCTGATCGGAGCCCTGCTGTTCGACAGCGGC
GAAACAGCCGAGGCCACCCGGCTGAAGAGAACCGCCAGAAGAAGATACACCAGACGGAAGAACCGGATCT
GCTATCTGCAAGAGATCTTCAGCAACGAGATGGCCAAGGTGGACGACAGCTTCTTCCACAGACTGGAAGA
GTCCTTCCTGGTGGAAGAGGATAAGAAGCACGAGCGGCACCCCATCTTCGGCAACATCGTGGACGAGGTG
GCCTACCACGAGAAGTACCCCACCATCTACCACCTGAGAAAGAAACTGGTGGACAGCACCGACAAGGCCG
ACCTGCGGCTGATCTATCTGGCCCTGGCCCACATGATCAAGTTCCGGGGCCACTTCCTGATCGAGGGCGA
CCTGAACCCCGACAACAGCGACGTGGACAAGCTGTTCATCCAGCTGGTGCAGACCTACAACCAGCTGTTC
GAGGAAAACCCCATCAACGCCAGCGGCGTGGACGCCAAGGCCATCCTGTCTGCCAGACTGAGCAAGAGCA
GACGGCTGGAAAATCTGATCGCCCAGCTGCCCGGCGAGAAGAAGAATGGCCTGTTCGGAAACCTGATTGC
CCTGAGCCTGGGCCTGACCCCCAACTTCAAGAGCAACTTCGACCTGGCCGAGGATGCCAAACTGCAGCTG
AGCAAGGACACCTACGACGACGACCTGGACAACCTGCTGGCCCAGATCGGCGACCAGTACGCCGACCTGT
TTCTGGCCGCCAAGAACCTGTCCGACGCCATCCTGCTGAGCGACATCCTGAGAGTGAACACCGAGATCAC
CAAGGCCCCCCTGAGCGCCTCTATGATCAAGAGATACGACGAGCACCACCAGGACCTGACCCTGCTGAAA
GCTCTCGTGCGGCAGCAGCTGCCTGAGAAGTACAAAGAGATTTTCTTCGACCAGAGCAAGAACGGCTACG
CCGGCTACATTGACGGCGGAGCCAGCCAGGAAGAGTTCTACAAGTTCATCAAGCCCATCCTGGAAAAGAT
GGACGGCACCGAGGAACTGCTCGTGAAGCTGAACAGAGAGGACCTGCTGCGGAAGCAGCGGACCTTCGAC
AACGGCAGCATCCCCCACCAGATCCACCTGGGAGAGCTGCACGCCATTCTGCGGCGGCAGGAAGATTTTT
ACCCATTCCTGAAGGACAACCGGGAAAAGATCGAGAAGATCCTGACCTTCCGCATCCCCTACTACGTGGG
CCCTCTGGCCAGGGGAAACAGCAGATTCGCCTGGATGACCAGAAAGAGCGAGGAAACCATCACCCCCTGG
AACTTCGAGGAAGTGGTGGACAAGGGCGCTTCCGCCCAGAGCTTCATCGAGCGGATGACCAACTTCGATA
AGAACCTGCCCAACGAGAAGGTGCTGCCCAAGCACAGCCTGCTGTACGAGTACTTCACCGTGTATAACGA
GCTGACCAAAGTGAAATACGTGACCGAGGGAATGAGAAAGCCCGCCTTCCTGAGCGGCGAGCAGAAAAAG
GCCATCGTGGACCTGCTGTTCAAGACCAACCGGAAAGTGACCGTGAAGCAGCTGAAAGAGGACTACTTCA
AGAAAATCGAGTGCTTCGACTCCGTGGAAATCTCCGGCGTGGAAGATCGGTTCAACGCCTCCCTGGGCAC
ATACCACGATCTGCTGAAAATTATCAAGGACAAGGACTTCCTGGACAATGAGGAAAACGAGGACATTCTG
GAAGATATCGTGCTGACCCTGACACTGTTTGAGGACAGAGAGATGATCGAGGAACGGCTGAAAACCTATG
CCCACCTGTTCGACGACAAAGTGATGAAGCAGCTGAAGCGGCGGAGATACACCGGCTGGGGCAGGCTGAG
CCGGAAGCTGATCAACGGCATCCGGGACAAGCAGTCCGGCAAGACAATCCTGGATTTCCTGAAGTCCGAC
GGCTTCGCCAACAGAAACTTCATGCAGCTGATCCACGACGACAGCCTGACCTTTAAAGAGGACATCCAGA
AAGCCCAGGTGTCCGGCCAGGGCGATAGCCTGCACGAGCACATTGCCAATCTGGCCGGCAGCCCCGCCAT
TAAGAAGGGCATCCTGCAGACAGTGAAGGTGGTGGACGAGCTCGTGAAAGTGATGGGCCGGCACAAGCCC
GAGAACATCGTGATCGAAATGGCCAGAGAGAACCAGACCACCCAGAAGGGACAGAAGAACAGCCGCGAGA
GAATGAAGCGGATCGAAGAGGGCATCAAAGAGCTGGGCAGCCAGATCCTGAAAGAACACCCCGTGGAAAA
CACCCAGCTGCAGAACGAGAAGCTGTACCTGTACTACCTGCAGAATGGGCGGGATATGTACGTGGACCAG
GAACTGGACATCAACCGGCTGTCCGACTACGATGTGGACCATATCGTGCCTCAGAGCTTTCTGAAGGACG
ACTCCATCGACAACAAGGTGCTGACCAGAAGCGACAAGAACCGGGGCAAGAGCGACAACGTGCCCTCCGA
AGAGGTCGTGAAGAAGATGAAGAACTACTGGCGGCAGCTGCTGAACGCCAAGCTGATTACCCAGAGAAAG
TTCGACAATCTGACCAAGGCCGAGAGAGGCGGCCTGAGCGAACTGGATAAGGCCGGCTTCATCAAGAGAC
AGCTGGTGGAAACCCGGCAGATCACAAAGCACGTGGCACAGATCCTGGACTCCCGGATGAACACTAAGTA
CGACGAGAATGACAAGCTGATCCGGGAAGTGAAAGTGATCACCCTGAAGTCCAAGCTGGTGTCCGATTTC
CGGAAGGATTTCCAGTTTTACAAAGTGCGCGAGATCAACAACTACCACCACGCCCACGACGCCTACCTGA
ACGCCGTCGTGGGAACCGCCCTGATCAAAAAGTACCCTAAGCTGGAAAGCGAGTTCGTGTACGGCGACTA
CAAGGTGTACGACGTGCGGAAGATGATCGCCAAGAGCGAGCAGGAAATCGGCAAGGCTACCGCCAAGTAC
TTCTTCTACAGCAACATCATGAACTTTTTCAAGACCGAGATTACCCTGGCCAACGGCGAGATCCGGAAGC
GGCCTCTGATCGAGACAAACGGCGAAACCGGGGAGATCGTGTGGGATAAGGGCCGGGATTTTGCCACCGT
GCGGAAAGTGCTGAGCATGCCCCAAGTGAATATCGTGAAAAAGACCGAGGTGCAGACAGGCGGCTTCAGC
AAAGAGTCTATCCTGCCCAAGAGGAACAGCGATAAGCTGATCGCCAGAAAGAAGGACTGGGACCCTAAGA
AGTACGGCGGCTTCGACAGCCCCACCGTGGCCTATTCTGTGCTGGTGGTGGCCAAAGTGGAAAAGGGCAA
GTCCAAGAAACTGAAGAGTGTGAAAGAGCTGCTGGGGATCACCATCATGGAAAGAAGCAGCTTCGAGAAG
AATCCCATCGACTTTCTGGAAGCCAAGGGCTACAAAGAAGTGAAAAAGGACCTGATCATCAAGCTGCCTA
AGTACTCCCTGTTCGAGCTGGAAAACGGCCGGAAGAGAATGCTGGCCTCTGCCGGCGAACTGCAGAAGGG
AAACGAACTGGCCCTGCCCTCCAAATATGTGAACTTCCTGTACCTGGCCAGCCACTATGAGAAGCTGAAG
GGCTCCCCCGAGGATAATGAGCAGAAACAGCTGTTTGTGGAACAGCACAAGCACTACCTGGACGAGATCA
TCGAGCAGATCAGCGAGTTCTCCAAGAGAGTGATCCTGGCCGACGCTAATCTGGACAAAGTGCTGTCCGC
CTACAACAAGCACCGGGATAAGCCCATCAGAGAGCAGGCCGAGAATATCATCCACCTGTTTACCCTGACC
AATCTGGGAGCCCCTGCCGCCTTCAAGTACTTTGACACCACCATCGACCGGAAGAGGTACACCAGCACCA
AAGAGGTGCTGGACGCCACCCTGATCCACCAGAGCATCACCGGCCTGTACGAGACACGGATCGACCTGTC
TCAGCTGGGAGGCGACAAGCGACCTGCCGCCACAAAGAAGGCTGGACAGGCTAAGAAGAAGAAAGATTAC
AAAGACGATGACGATAAGGGATCCGGCGCAACAAACTTCTCTCTGCTGAAACAAGCCGGAGATGTCGAAG
AGAATCCTGGACCGACCGAGTACAAGCCCACGGTGCGCCTCGCCACCCGCGACGACGTCCCCAGGGCCGT
ACGCACCCTCGCCGCCGCGTTCGCCGACTACCCCGCCACGCGCCACACCGTCGATCCGGACCGCCACATC
GAGCGGGTCACCGAGCTGCAAGAACTCTTCCTCACGCGCGTCGGGCTCGACATCGGCAAGGTGTGGGTCG
CGGACGACGGCGCCGCGGTGGCGGTCTGGACCACGCCGGAGAGCGTCGAAGCGGGGGCGGTGTTCGCCGA
GATCGGCCCGCGCATGGCCGAGTTGAGCGGTTCCCGGCTGGCCGCGCAGCAACAGATGGAAGGCCTCCTG
GCGCCGCACCGGCCCAAGGAGCCCGCGTGGTTCCTGGCCACCGTCGGAGTCTCGCCCGACCACCAGGGCA
AGGGTCTGGGCAGCGCCGTCGTGCTCCCCGGAGTGGAGGCGGCCGAGCGCGCCGGGGTGCCCGCCTTCCT
GGAGACCTCCGCGCCCCGCAACCTCCCCTTCTACGAGCGGCTCGGCTTCACCGTCACCGCCGACGTCGAG
GTGCCCGAAGGACCGCGCACCTGGTGCATGACCCGCAAGCCCGGTGCCTGAACGCGTTAAGTCGACAATC
AACCTCTGGATTACAAAATTTGTGAAAGATTGACTGGTATTCTTAACTATGTTGCTCCTTTTACGCTATG
TGGATACGCTGCTTTAATGCCTTTGTATCATGCTATTGCTTCCCGTATGGCTTTCATTTTCTCCTCCTTG
TATAAATCCTGGTTGCTGTCTCTTTATGAGGAGTTGTGGCCCGTTGTCAGGCAACGTGGCGTGGTGTGCA
CTGTGTTTGCTGACGCAACCCCCACTGGTTGGGGCATTGCCACCACCTGTCAGCTCCTTTCCGGGACTTT
CGCTTTCCCCCTCCCTATTGCCACGGCGGAACTCATCGCCGCCTGCCTTGCCCGCTGCTGGACAGGGGCT
CGGCTGTTGGGCACTGACAATTCCGTGGTGTTGTCGGGGAAATCATCGTCCTTTCCTTGGCTGCTCGCCT
GTGTTGCCACCTGGATTCTGCGCGGGACGTCCTTCTGCTACGTCCCTTCGGCCCTCAATCCAGCGGACCT
TCCTTCCCGCGGCCTGCTGCCGGCTCTGCGGCCTCTTCCGCGTCTTCGCCTTCGCCCTCAGACGAGTCGG
ATCTCCCTTTGGGCCGCCTCCCCGCGTCGACTTTAAGACCAATGACTTACAAGGCAGCTGTAGATCTTAG
CCACTTTTTAAAAGAAAAGGGGGGACTGGAAGGGCTAATTCACTCCCAACGAAGACAAGATCTGCTTTTT
GCTTGTACTGGGTCTCTCTGGTTAGACCAGATCTGAGCCTGGGAGCTCTCTGGCTAACTAGGGAACCCAC
TGCTTAAGCCTCAATAAAGCTTGCCTTGAGTGCTTCAAGTAGTGTGTGCCCGTCTGTTGTGTGACTCTGG
TAACTAGAGATCCCTCAGACCCTTTTAGTCAGTGTGGAAAATCTCTAGCAGGGCCCGTTTAAACCCGCTG
ATCAGCCTCGACTGTGCCTTCTAGTTGCCAGCCATCTGTTGTTTGCCCCTCCCCCGTGCCTTCCTTGACC
CTGGAAGGTGCCACTCCCACTGTCCTTTCCTAATAAAATGAGGAAATTGCATCGCATTGTCTGAGTAGGT
GTCATTCTATTCTGGGGGGTGGGGTGGGGCAGGACAGCAAGGGGGAGGATTGGGAAGACAATAGCAGGCA
TGCTGGGGATGCGGTGGGCTCTATGGCTTCTGAGGCGGAAAGAACCAGCTGGGGCTCTAGGGGGTATCCC
C
[124 nt withheld, positions 8682-8805]
C
[91 nt withheld, positions 8807-8897]
A
[49 nt withheld, positions 8899-8947]
CCTTTGACGTTGGAGTCCACGTTCTTT
[37 nt withheld, positions 8975-9011]
ACCCTATCTCGGTCTATTCTTTTGATTTATAAGGGATTTTGCCGATTTCGGCCTATTGGTTAAAAAATGA
GCTGATTTAACAAAAATTTAACGCGAATTAATTCTGTGGAATGTGTGTCAGTTAGGGTGTGGAAAGTCCC
CAGGCTCCCCAGCAGGCAGAAGTATGCAAAGCATGCATCTCAATTAGTCAGCAACCAGGTGTGGAAAGTC
CCCAGGCTCCCCAGCAGGCAGAAGTATGCAAAGCATGCATCTCAATTAGTCAGCAACCATAGTCCCGCCC
CTAACTCCGCCCATCCCGCCCCTAACTCCGCCCAGTTCCGCCCATTCTCCGCCCCATGGCTGACTAATTT
TTTTTATTTATGCAGAGGCCGAGGCCGCCTCTGCCTCTGAGCTATTCCAGAAGTAGTGAGGAGGCTTTTT
TGGAGGCCTAGGCTTTTGCAAAAAGCTCCCGGGAGCTTGTATATCCATTTTCGGATCTGATCAGCACGTG
TTGACAATTAATCATCGGCATAGTATATCGGCATAGTATAATACGACAAGGTGAGGAACTAAACCATGGC
CAAGTTGACCAGTGCCGTTCCGGTGCTCACCGCGCGCGACGTCGCCGGAGCGGTCGAGTTCTGGACCGAC
CGGCTCGGGTTCTCCCGGGACTTCGTGGAGGACGACTTCGCCGGTGTGGTCCGGGACGACGTGACCCTGT
TCATCAGCGCGGTCCAGGACCAGGTGGTGCCGGACAACACCCTGGCCTGGGTGTGGGTGCGCGGCCTGGA
CGAGCTGTACGCCGAGTGGTCGGAGGTCGTGTCCACGAACTTCCGGGACGCCTCCGGGCCGGCCATGACC
GAGATCGGCGAGCAGCCGTGGGGGCGGGAGTTCGCCCTGCGCGACCCGGCCGGCAACTGCGTGCACTTCG
TGGCCGAGGAGCAGGACTGACACGTGCTACGAGATTTCGATTCCACCGCCGCCTTCTATGAAAGGTTGGG
CTTCGGAATCGTTTTCCGGGACGCCGGCTGGATGATCCTCCAGCGCGGGGATCTCATGCTGGAGTTCTTC
GCCCACCCCAACTTGTTTATTGCAGCTTATAATGGTTACAAATAAAGCAATAGCATCACAAATTTCACAA
ATAAAGCATTTTTTTCACTGCATTCTAGTTGTGGTTTGTCCAAACTCATCAATGTATCTTATCATGTCTG
TATACCGTCGACCTCTAGCTAGAGCTTGGCGTAATCATGGTCATAGCTGTTTCCTGTGTGAAATTGTTAT
CCGCTCACAATTCCACACAACATACGAGCCGGAAGCATAAAGTGTAAAGCCTGGGGTGCCTAATGAGTGA
GCTAACTCACATTAATTGCGTTGCGCTCACTGCCCGCTTTCCAGTCGGGAAACCTGTCGTGCCAGCTGCA
TTAATGAATCGGCCAACGCGCGGGGAGAGGCGGTTTGCGTATTGGGCGCTCTTCCGCTTCCTCGCTCACT
GACTCGCTGCGCTCGGTCGTTCGGCTGCGGCGAGCGGTATCAGCTCACTCAAAGGCGGTAATACGGTTAT
CCACAGAATCAGGGGATAACGCAGGAAAGAACATGTGAGCAAAAGGCCAGCAAAAGGCCAGGAACCGTAA
AAAGGCCGCGTTGCTGGCGTTTTTCCATAGGCTCCGCCCCCCTGACGAGCATCACAAAAATCGACGCTCA
AGTCAGAGGTGGCGAAACCCGACAGGACTATAAAGATACCAGGCGTTTCCCCCTGGAAGCTCCCTCGTGC
GCTCTCCTGTTCCGACCCTGCCGCTTACCGGATACCTGTCCGCCTTTCTCCCTTCGGGAAGCGTGGCGCT
TTCTCATAGCTCACGCTGTAGGTATCTCAGTTCGGTGTAGGTCGTTCGCTCCAAGCTGGGCTGTGTGCAC
GAACCCCCCGTTCAGCCCGACCGCTGCGCCTTATCCGGTAACTATCGTCTTGAGTCCAACCCGGTAAGAC
ACGACTTATCGCCACTGGCAGCAGCCACTGGTAACAGGATTAGCAGAGCGAGGTATGTAGGCGGTGCTAC
AGAGTTCTTGAAGTGGTGGCCTAACTACGGCTACACTAGAAGAACAGTATTTGGTATCTGCGCTCTGCTG
AAGCCAGTTACCTTCGGAAAAAGAGTTGGTAGCTCTTGATCCGGCAAACAAACCACCGCTGGTAGCGGTG
GTTTTTTTGTTTGCAAGCAGCAGATTACGCGCAGAAAAAAAGGATCTCAAGAAGATCCTTTGATCTTTTC
TACGGGGTCTGACGCTCAGTGGAACGAAAACTCACGTTAAGGGATTTTGGTCATGAGATTATCAAAAAGG
ATCTTCACCTAGATCCTTTTAAATTAAAAATGAAGTTTTAAATCAATCTAAAGTATATATGAGTAAACTT
GGTCTGACAGTTACCAATGCTTAATCAGTGAGGCACCTATCTCAGCGATCTGTCTATTTCGTTCATCCAT
AGTTGCCTGACTCCCCGTCGTGTAGATAACTACGATACGGGAGGGCTTACCATCTGGCCCCAGTGCTGCA
ATGATACCGCGAGACCCACGCTCACCGGCTCCAGATTTATCAGCAATAAACCAGCCAGCCGGAAGGGCCG
AGCGCAGAAGTGGTCCTGCAACTTTATCCGCCTCCATCCAGTCTATTAATTGTTGCCGGGAAGCTAGAGT
AAGTAGTTCGCCAGTTAATAGTTTGCGCAACGTTGTTGCCATTGCTACAGGCATCGTGGTGTCACGCTCG
TCGTTTGGTATGGCTTCATTCAGCTCCGGTTCCCAACGATCAAGGCGAGTTACATGATCCCCCATGTTGT
GCAAAAAAGCGGTTAGCTCCTTCGGTCCTCCGATCGTTGTCAGAAGTAAGTTGGCCGCAGTGTTATCACT
CATGGTTATGGCAGCACTGCATAATTCTCTTACTGTCATGCCATCCGTAAGATGCTTTTCTGTGACTGGT
GAGTACTCAACCAAGTCATTCTGAGAATAGTGTATGCGGCGACCGAGTTGCTCTTGCCCGGCGTCAATAC
GGGATAATACCGCGCCACATAGCAGAACTTTAAAAGTGCTCATCATTGGAAAACGTTCTTCGGGGCGAAA
ACTCTCAAGGATCTTACCGCTGTTGAGATCCAGTTCGATGTAACCCACTCGTGCACCCAACTGATCTTCA
GCATCTTTTACTTTCACCAGCGTTTCTGGGTGAGCAAAAACAGGAAGGCAAAATGCCGCAAAAAAGGGAA
TAAGGGCGACACGGAAATGTTGAATACTCATACTCTTCCTTTTTCAATATTATTGAAGCATTTATCAGGG
TTATTGTCTCATGAGCGGATACATATTTGAATGTATTTAGAAAAATAAACAAATAGGGGTTCCGCGCACA
TTTCCCCGAAAAGTGCCACCTGACGTCGACGGATCGGGAGATCTCCCGATCCCCTATGGTGCACTCTCAG
TACAATCTGCTCTGATGCCGCATAGTTAAGCCAGTATCTGCTCCCTGCTTGTGTGTTGGAGGTCGCTGAG
TAGTGCGCGAGCAAAATTTAAGCTACAACAAGGCAAGGCTTGACCGACAATTGCATGAAGAATCTGCTTA
GGGTTAGGCGTTTTGCGCTGCTTCGCGATGTACGGGCCAGATATACGCGTTGACATTGATTATTGACTAG
TTATTAATAGTAATCAATTACGGGGTCATTAGTTCATAGCCCATATATGGAGTTCCGCGTTACATAACTT
ACGGTAAATGGCCCGCCTGGCTGACCGCCCAACGACCCCCGCCCATTGACGTCAATAATGACGTATGTTC
CCATAGTAACGCCAATAGGGACTTTCCATTGACGTCAATGGGTGGAGTATTTACGGTAAACTGCCCACTT
GGCAGTACATCAAGTGTATCATATGCCAAGTACGCCCCCTATTGACGTCAATGACGGTAAATGGCCCGCC
TGGCATTATGCCCAGTACATGACCTTATGGGACTTTCCTACTTGGCAGTACATCTACGTATTAGTCATCG
CTATTACCATGG
Features (pLannotate 1.2.2; 33 found; start..end, strand, type, name):
    217..397     +  LTR            5' LTR (truncated): truncated 5' long terminal repeat (LTR) from HIV-1
    444..569     +  misc_feature   HIV-1 Ψ: packaging signal of human immunodeficiency virus type 1
    553..916     +  CDS            HIV-1 gag (fragment): gag protein from human immunodeficiency virus 1; gag
   1062..1295    +  misc_feature   RRE: The Rev response element (RRE) of HIV-1 allows for Rev-dependent mRNA export from the nucleus to the cytoplasm.
   1672..1772    +  CDS            Rev (fragment): human immunodeficiency virus 1 (HIV-1) Rev protein; rev; enhances nuclear export of unspliced and incompletely spliced viral mRNAs
   1822..1939    +  misc_feature   cPPT/CTS: central polypurine tract and central termination sequence of HIV-1
   1990..2230    +  promoter       U6 promoter: RNA polymerase III promoter for human U6 snRNA
   2260..2335    +  misc_RNA       gRNA scaffold: guide RNA scaffold for the Streptococcus pyogenes CRISPR/Cas9 system
   2353..2371    +  CDS            small t antigen (fragment): SV40 (simian virus 40) small t antigen
   2397..2608    +  promoter       EF-1α core promoter: core promoter for human elongation factor EF-1α
   2633..6736    +  CDS            Cas9: Cas9 (Csn1) endonuclease from the Streptococcus pyogenes Type II CRISPR/Cas system generates RNA-guided double strand breaks in DNA
   6874..7471    +  CDS            PuroR (fragment): puromycin N-acetyltransferase; pac from Streptomyces; confers resistance to puromycin
   7487..8075    +  misc_feature   WPRE: woodchuck hepatitis virus posttranscriptional regulatory element
   8126..8145    +  misc_feature   cPPT/CTS (fragment): central polypurine tract and central termination sequence of HIV-1
   8147..8380    +  LTR            3' LTR (ΔU3): self-inactivating 3' long terminal repeat (LTR) from HIV-1
   8412..8636    +  polyA_signal   bGH poly(A) signal: bovine growth hormone polyadenylation signal
   8640..8661    +  promoter       SV40 promoter (fragment): SV40 enhancer and early promoter
   8682..9110    +  rep_origin     f1 ori (sequence partly withheld): f1 bacteriophage origin of replication; arrow indicates direction of (+) strand synthesis
   9124..9453    +  promoter       SV40 promoter: SV40 enhancer and early promoter
   9501..9548    +  promoter       EM7 promoter: synthetic bacterial promoter&nbsp
   9567..9941    +  CDS            BleoR: antibiotic-binding protein; Sh ble from Streptoalloteichus hindustanus; confers resistance to bleomycin, phleomycin, and Zeocin™
   9951..10076   +  CDS            ble (fragment): BLE_KLEPN - Experimental evidence at protein level: Swiss-Prot protein existence level 1. Binding protein with a strong affinity to the bleomycin family of antibiotics. Binds to CL990; an antimitotic-antibiotic compound. From Klebsiella pneumoniae.
  10071..10192   +  polyA_signal   SV40 poly(A) signal: SV40 polyadenylation signal
  10263..10285   -  protein_bind   lac operator (fragment): The lac repressor binds to the lac operator to inhibit transcription in E. coli. This inhibition can be relieved by adding lactose or isopropyl-β-D-thiogalactopyranoside (IPTG). lac repressor encoded by lacI
  10289..10319   -  promoter       lac promoter: promoter for the E. coli lac operon
  10334..10355   -  protein_bind   CAP binding site: CAP binding activates transcription in the presence of cAMP. E. coli catabolite activator protein
  10368..10460   -  CDS            lacI (fragment): lac repressor; lacI; The lac repressor binds to the lac operator to inhibit transcription in E. coli. This inhibition can be relieved by adding lactose or isopropyl-β-D-thiogalactopyranoside (IPTG).
  10643..11231   -  rep_origin     ori: high-copy-number ColE1/pMB1/pBR322/pUC origin of replication
  11402..12262   -  CDS            AmpR: β-lactamase; bla; confers resistance to ampicillin, carbenicillin, and related antibiotics
  12263..12367   -  promoter       AmpR promoter: bla
  12426..12478   -  misc_feature   bom (fragment): basis of mobility region from pBR322
  12633..13012   +  enhancer       CMV enhancer: human cytomegalovirus immediate early enhancer
  13013..199     +  promoter       CMV promoter (across the origin): human cytomegalovirus (CMV) immediate early promoter
