[The description below was written by a language model from this plasmid's Addgene catalogue record and pLannotate feature annotations shown in this document.]
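Description:
LENTICRISPR-PFKM_sgRNA2 is a third-generation-style, self-inactivating HIV-1 lentiviral CRISPR vector built on the lentiCRISPR v2 backbone. It delivers both Streptococcus pyogenes Cas9 and a single guide RNA against human PFKM, the muscle isoform of phosphofructokinase, from one provirus. In bacteria it is maintained as a high-copy plasmid through a ColE1/pUC-type origin with ampicillin resistance, and an f1 origin is also present. The plasmid backbone outside the viral unit additionally carries an SV40/EM7-driven bleomycin/Zeocin resistance cassette, although puromycin is the only mammalian marker listed in the catalogue entry.

The viral genome is transcribed in packaging cells from a CMV enhancer/promoter fused to a truncated 5' LTR. It contains the Ψ packaging signal with a gag fragment, the RRE for Rev-dependent nuclear export and the cPPT/CTS, and it ends in a ΔU3 3' LTR followed by a bGH polyadenylation signal. Within this unit, a human U6 RNA polymerase III promoter drives the PFKM-targeting spacer, which was cloned through the BsmBI sites and is joined to the SpCas9 guide scaffold. Downstream, an EF-1α core promoter drives Cas9, followed by puromycin N-acetyltransferase in the same orientation. In lentiCRISPR v2 the two are normally linked by a 2A peptide, though the feature table does not annotate that linker. A WPRE enhances expression of this transcript.

The stated purpose is CRISPR/Cas9-mediated gene knock-out. Transduced human cells can be selected with puromycin to obtain populations with PFKM disrupted. The associated publication concerns the balance between glycolysis and oxidative phosphorylation. The name suggests this is one of several guides designed against the gene.
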