Addgene plasmid #201611: LENTICRISPR-PFKM_sgRNA2
Purpose: CRISPR/Cas9-mediated gene knock-out
Depositing lab: Alexis Jourdain & Vamsi Mootha. Depositing organization: Broad Institute. Publication: Loss of LUC7L2 and U1 snRNP subunits shifts energy metabolism from glycolysis to OXPHOS. Jourdain AA, Begg BE, Mick E, Shah H, Calvo SE, Skinner OS, Sharma R, Blue SM, Yeo GW, Burge CB, Mootha VK. Mol Cell. 2021 May 6;81(9):1905-1919.e12. doi: 10.1016/j.molcel.2021.02.033. Epub 2021 Apr 13. PubMed 33852893.
Backbone
  Vector backbone: lentiCRISPR v2
  Backbone manufacturer: Feng Zhang, Addgene #52961
  Vector type: Lentiviral, CRISPR
  Selectable markers: Puromycin
Growth in bacteria
  Bacterial resistance: Ampicillin, 100 μg/mL
  Growth temperature: 37°C
  Growth strain: NEB Stable
  Copy number: High Copy
Gene/Insert
  Gene/Insert name: PFKM
  gRNA/shRNA sequence: AAGGACTTTCGGGAACGAGA
  Species: H. sapiens (human)
  Entrez Gene: PFKM (a.k.a. ATP-PFK, GSD7, PFK-1, PFK-A, PFK1, PFKA, PFKX, PPP1R122)
  Cloning method: Restriction Enzyme; 5′ cloning site BsmBI (unknown if destroyed); 3′ cloning site BsmBI (unknown if destroyed)
Terms and licenses: Academic/Nonprofit Terms; Industry Terms: Not Available to Industry
How to cite: LENTICRISPR-PFKM_sgRNA2 was a gift from Alexis Jourdain & Vamsi Mootha (Addgene plasmid # 201611 ; http://n2t.net/addgene:201611 ; RRID:Addgene_201611)
